>Addgene plasmid #116779 | pHAGE-PTCH1 | addgene full sequence | sequence record 241722 | Addgene NGS Result
TGGAAGGGCTAATTCACTCCCAAAGAAGACAAGATATCCTTGATCTGTGGATCTACCACACACAAGGCTA
CTTCCCTGATTAGCAGAACTACACACCAGGGCCAGGGGTCAGATATCCACTGACCTTTGGATGGTGCTAC
AAGCTAGTACCAGTTGAGCCAGATAAGGTAGAAGAGGCCAATAAAGGAGAGAACACCAGCTTGTTACACC
CTGTGAGCCTGCATGGGATGGATGACCCGGAGAGAGAAGTGTTAGAGTGGAGGTTTGACAGCCGCCTAGC
ATTTCATCACGTGGCCCGAGAGCTGCATCCGGAGTACTTCAAGAACTGCTGATATCGAGCTTGCTACAAG
GGACTTTCCGCTGGGGACTTTCCAGGGAGGCGTGGCCTGGGCGGGACTGGGGAGTGGCGAGCCCTCAGAT
CCTGCATATAAGCAGCTGCTTTTTGCCTGTACTGGGTCTCTCTGGTTAGACCAGATCTGAGCCTGGGAGC
TCTCTGGCTAACTAGGGAACCCACTGCTTAAGCCTCAATAAAGCTTGCCTTGAGTGCTTCAAGTAGTGTG
TGCCCGTCTGTTGTGTGACTCTGGTAACTAGAGATCCCTCAGACCCTTTTAGTCAGTGTGGAAAATCTCT
AGCAGTGGCGCCCGAACAGGGACTTGAAAGCGAAAGGGAAACCAGAGGAGCTCTCTCGACGCAGGACTCG
GCTTGCTGAAGCGCGCACGGCAAGAGGCGAGGGGCGGCGACTGGTGAGTACGCCAAAAATTTTGACTAGC
GGAGGCTAGAAGGAGAGAGATGGGTGCGAGAGCGTCAGTATTAAGCGGGGGAGAATTAGATCGCGATGGG
AAAAAATTCGGTTAAGGCCAGGGGGAAAGAAAAAATATAAATTAAAACATATAGTATGGGCAAGCAGGGA
GCTAGAACGATTCGCAGTTAATCCTGGCCTGTTAGAAACATCAGAAGGCTGTAGACAAATACTGGGACAG
CTACAACCATCCCTTCAGACAGGATCAGAAGAACTTAGATCATTATATAATACAGTAGCAACCCTCTATT
GTGTGCATCAAAGGATAGAGATAAAAGACACCAAGGAAGCTTTAGACAAGATAGAGGAAGAGCAAAACAA
AAGTAAGACCACCGCACAGCAAGCGGCCGGCCGCTGATCTTCAGACCTGGAGGAGGAGATATGAGGGACA
ATTGGAGAAGTGAATTATATAAATATAAAGTAGTAAAAATTGAACCATTAGGAGTAGCACCCACCAAGGC
AAAGAGAAGAGTGGTGCAGAGAGAAAAAAGAGCAGTGGGAATAGGAGCTTTGTTCCTTGGGTTCTTGGGA
GCAGCAGGAAGCACTATGGGCGCAGCGTCAATGACGCTGACGGTACAGGCCAGACAATTATTGTCTGGTA
TAGTGCAGCAGCAGAACAATTTGCTGAGGGCTATTGAGGCGCAACAGCATCTGTTGCAACTCACAGTCTG
GGGCATCAAGCAGCTCCAGGCAAGAATCCTGGCTGTGGAAAGATACCTAAAGGATCAACAGCTCCTGGGG
ATTTGGGGTTGCTCTGGAAAACTCATTTGCACCACTGCTGTGCCTTGGAATGCTAGTTGGAGTAATAAAT
CTCTGGAACAGATTTGGAATCACACGACCTGGATGGAGTGGGACAGAGAAATTAACAATTACACAAGCTT
AATACACTCCTTAATTGAAGAATCGCAAAACCAGCAAGAAAAGAATGAACAAGAATTATTGGAATTAGAT
AAATGGGCAAGTTTGTGGAATTGGTTTAACATAACAAATTGGCTGTGGTATATAAAATTATTCATAATGA
TAGTAGGAGGCTTGGTAGGTTTAAGAATAGTTTTTGCTGTACTTTCTATAGTGAATAGAGTTAGGCAGGG
ATATTCACCATTATCGTTTCAGACCCACCTCCCAACCCCGAGGGGACCCGACAGGCCCGAAGGAATAGAA
GAAGAAGGTGGAGAGAGAGACAGAGACAGATCCATTCGATTAGTGAACGGATCTCGACGGTATCGCCGAA
TTCACAAATGGCAGTATTCATCCACAATTTTAAAAGAAAAGGGGGGATTGGGGGGTACAGTGCAGGGGAA
AGAATAGTAGACATAATAGCAACAGACATACAAACTAAAGAATTACAAAAACAAATTACAAAAATTCAAA
ATTTTCGGGTTTATTACAGGGACAGCAGAGATCCAGTTTGGACTAGTCGTGAGGCTCCGGTGCCCGTCAG
TGGGCAGAGCGCACATCGCCCACAGTCCCCGAGAAGTTGGGGGGAGGGGTCGGCAATTGAACCGGTGCCT
AGAGAAGGTGGCGCGGGGTAAACTGGGAAAGTGATGTCGTGTACTGGCTCCGCCTTTTTCCCGAGGGTGG
GGGAGAACCGTATATAAGTGCAGTAGTCGCCGTGAACGTTCTTTTTCGCAACGGGTTTGCCGCCAGAACA
CAGGTAAGTGCCGTGTGTGGTTCCCGCGGGCCTGGCCTCTTTACGGGTTATGGCCCTTGCGTGCCTTGAA
TTACTTCCACCTGGCTGCAGTACGTGATTCTTGATCCCGAGCTTCGGGTTGGAAGTGGGTGGGAGAGTTC
GAGGCCTTGCGCTTAAGGAGCCCCTTCGCCTCGTGCTTGAGTTGAGGCCTGGCCTGGGCGCTGGGGCCGC
CGCGTGCGAATCTGGTGGCACCTTCGCGCCTGTCTCGCTGCTTTCGATAAGTCTCTAGCCATTTAAAATT
TTTGATGACCTGCTGCGACGCTTTTTTTCTGGCAAGATAGTCTTGTAAATGCGGGCCAAGATCTGCACAC
TGGTATTTCGGTTTTTGGGGCCGCGGGCGGCGACGGGGCCCGTGCGTCCCAGCGCACATGTTCGGCGAGG
CGGGGCCTGCGAGCGCGGCCACCGAGAATCGGACGGGGGTAGTCTCAAGCTGGCCGGCCTGCTCTGGTGC
CTGGCCTCGCGCCGCCGTGTATCGCCCCGCCCTGGGCGGCAAGGCTGGCCCGGTCGGCACCAGTTGCGTG
AGCGGAAAGATGGCCGCTTCCCGGCCCTGCTGCAGGGAGCTCAAAATGGAGGACGCGGCGCTCGGGAGAG
CGGGCGGGTGAGTCACCCACACAAAGGAAAAGGGCCTTTCCGTCCTCAGCCGTCGCTTCATGTGACTCCA
CGGAGTACCGGGCGCCGTCCAGGCACCTCGATTAGTTCTCGAGCTTTTGGAGTACGTCGTCTTTAGGTTG
GGGGGAGGGGTTTTATGCGATGGAGTTTCCCCACACTGAGTGGGTGGAGACTGAAGTTAGGCCAGCTTGG
CACTTGATGTAATTCTCCTTGGAATTTGCCCTTTTTGAGTTTGGATCTTGGTTCATTCTCAAGCCTCAGA
CAGTGGTTCAAAGTTTTTTTCTTCCATTTCAGGTGTCGTGAAGCGGCCCTGCAGATATCAACAAGTTTGT
ACAAAAAAGCAGAAGGGCCGTCAAGGCCCACCATGGCCTCGGCTGGTAACGCCGCCGAGCCCCAGGACCG
CGGCGGCGGCGGCAGCGGCTGTATCGGTGCCCCGGGACGGCCGGCTGGAGGCGGGAGGCGCAGACGGACG
GGGGGGCTGCGCCGTGCTGCCGCGCCGGACCGGGACTATCTGCACCGGCCCAGCTACTGCGACGCCGCCT
TCGCTCTGGAGCAGATTTCCAAGGGGAAGGCTACTGGCCGGAAAGCGCCGCTGTGGCTGAGAGCGAAGTT
TCAGAGACTCTTATTTAAACTGGGTTGTTACATTCAAAAAAACTGCGGCAAGTTCTTGGTTGTGGGCCTC
CTCATATTTGGGGCCTTCGCGGTGGGATTAAAAGCAGCGAACCTCGAGACCAACGTGGAGGAGCTGTGGG
TGGAAGTTGGAGGACGAGTAAGTCGT
[882 nt withheld, positions 3877-4758]
TCCTTCTCTGACGTCAGTGTCATCCGCGTGGCCAGCGGCTACTTACTCATGCTCGCCTATGCCTGTCTAA
CCATGCTGCGCTGGGACTGCTCCAAGTCCCAGGGTGCCGTGGGGCTGGCTGGCGTCCTGCTGGTTGCACT
GTCAGTGGCTGCAGGACTGGGCCTGTGCTCATTGATCGGAATTTCCTTTAACGCTGCAACAACTCAGGTT
TTGCCATTTCTCGCTCTTGGTGTTGGTGTGGATGATGTTTTTCTTCTGGCCCACGCCTTCAGTGAAACAG
GACAGAATAAAAGAATCCCTTTTGAGGACAGGACCGGGGAGTGCCTGAAGCGCACAGGAGCCAGCGTGGC
CCTCACGTCCATCAGCAATGTCACAGCCTTCTTCATGGCCGCGTTAATCCCAATTCCCGCTCTGCGGGCG
TTCTCCCTCCAGGCAGCGGTAGTAGTGGTGTTCAATTTTGCCATGGTTCTGCTCATTTTTCCTGCAATTC
TCAGCATGGATTTATATCGACGCGAGGACAGGAGACTGGATATTTTCTGCTGTTTTACAAGCCCCTGCGT
CAGCAGAGTGATTCAGGTTGAACCTCAGGCCTACACCGACACACACGACAATACCCGCTACAGCCCCCCA
CCTCCCTACAGCAGCCACAGCTTTGCCCATGAAACGCAGATTACCATGCAGTCCACTGTCCAGCTCCGCA
CGGAGTACGACCCCCACACGCACGTGTACTACACCACCGCTGAGCCGCGCTCCGAGATCTCTGTGCAGCC
CGTCACCGTGACACAGGACACCCTCAGCTGCCAGAGCCCAGAGAGCACCAGCTCCACAAGGGACCTGCTC
TCCCAGTTCTCCGACTCCAGCCTCCACTGCCTCGAGCCCCCCTGTACGAAGTGGACACTCTCATCTTTTG
CTGAGAAGCACTATGCTCCTTTCCTCTTGAAACCAAAAGCCAAGGTAGTGGTGATCTTCCTTTTTCTGGG
CTTGCTGGGGGTCAGCCTTTATGGCACCACCCGAGTGAGAGACGGGCTGGACCTTACGGACATTGTACCT
CGGGAAACCAGAGAATATGACTTTATTGCTGCACAATTCAAATACTTTTCTTTCTACAACATGTATATAG
TCACCCAGAAAGCAGACTACCCGAATATCCAGCACTTACTTTACGACCTACACAGGAGTTTCAGTAACGT
GAAGTATGTCATGTTGGAAGAAAACAAACAGCTTCCCAAAATGTGGCTGCACTACTTCAGAGACTGGCTT
CAGGGACTTCAGGATGCATTTGACAGTGACTGGGAAACCGGGAAAATCATGCCAAACAATTACAAGAATG
GATCAGACGATGGAGTCCTTGCCTACAAACTCCTGGTGCAAACCGGCAGCCGCGATAAGCCCATCGACAT
CAGCCAGTTGACTAAACAGCGTCTGGTGGATGCAGATGGCATCATTAATCCCAGCGCTTTCTACATCTAC
CTGACGGCTTGGGTCAGCAACGACCCCGTCGCGTATGCTGCCTCCCAGGCCAACATCCGGCCACACCGAC
CAGAATGGGTCCACGACAAAGCCGACTACATGCCTGAAACAAGGCTGAGAATCCCGGCAGCAGAGCCCAT
CGAGTATGCCCAGTTCCCTTTCTACCTCAACGGCTTGCGGGACACCTCAGACTTTGTGGAGGCAATTGAA
AAAGTAAGGACCATCTGCAGCAACTATACGAGCCTGGGGCTGTCCAGTTACCCCAACGGCTACCCCTTCC
TCTTCTGGGAGCAGTACATCGGCCTCCGCCACTGGCTGCTGCTGTTCATCAGCGTGGTGTTGGCCTGCAC
ATTCCTCGTGTGCGCTGTCTTCCTTCTGAACCCCTGGACGGCCGGGATCATTGTGATGGTCCTGGCGCTG
ATGACGGTCGAGCTGTTCGGCATGATGGGCCTCATCGGAATCAAGCTCAGTGCCGTGCCCGTGGTCATCC
TGATCGCTTCTGTTGGCATAGGAGTGGAGTTCACCGTTCACGTTGCTTTGGCCTTTCTGACGGCCATCGG
CGACAAGAACCGCAGGGCTGTGCTTGCCCTGGAGCACATGTTTGCACCCGTCCTGGATGGCGCCGTGTCC
ACTCTGCTGGGAGTGCTGATGCTGGCGGGATCTGAGTTCGACTTCATTGTCAGGTATTTCTTTGCTGTGC
TGGCGATCCTCACCATCCTCGGCGTTCTCAATGGGCTGGTTTTGCTTCCCGTGCTTTTGTCTTTCTTTGG
ACCATATCCTGAGGTGTCTCCAGCCAACGGCTTGAACCGCCTGCCCACACCCTCCCCTGAGCCACCCCCC
AGCGTGGTCCGCTTCGCCATGCCGCCCGGCCACACGCACAGCGGGTCTGATTCCTCCGACTCGGAGTATA
GTTCCCAGACGACAGTGTCAGGCCTCAGCGAGGAGCTTCGGCACTACGAGGCCCAGCAGGGCGCGGGAGG
CCCTGCCCACCAAGTGATCGTGGAAGCCACAGAAAACCCCGTCTTCGCCCACTCCACTGTGGTCCATCCC
GAATCCAGGCATCACCCACCCTCGAACCCGAGACAGCAGCCCCACCTGGACTCAGGGTCCCTGCCTCCCG
GACGGCAAGGCCAGCAGCCCCGCAGGGACCCCCCCAGAGAAGGCTTGTGGCCACCCCCCTACAGACCGCG
CAGAGACGCTTTTGAAATTTCTACTGAAGGGCATTCTGGCCCTAGCAATAGGGCCCGCTGGGGCCCTCGC
GGGGCCCGTTCTCACAACCCTCGGAACCCAGCGTCCACTGCCATGGGCAGCTCCGTGCCCGGCTACTGCC
AGCCCATCACCACTGTGACGGCTTCTGCCTCCGTGACTGTCGCCGTGCACCCGCCGCCTGTCCCTGGGCC
TGGGCGGAACCCCCGAGGGGGACTCTGCCCAGGCTACCCTGAGACTGACCACGGCCTGTTTGAGGACCCC
CACGTGCCTTTCCACGTCCGGTGTGAGAGGAGGGATTCGAAGGTGGAAGTCATTGAGCTGCAGGACGTGG
AATGCGAGGAGAGGCCCCGGGGAAGCAGCTCCAACTCAGGCCTCATGGGCCCAGCTTTCTTGTACAAAGT
GGTGATATCCAATTAACCCTCACTAAAGGTTAAGTGAAGTGTTGTTTATTGAACCCTATAGTGAGTCGTA
TTACCACCCAACTTTTCTATACAAAGTGGTTGATATCCAGCACAGTGGCGGCCGCTCGAGTCTAGAGGGC
CCGCGGTTCGAAGGTAAGCCTATCCCTAACCCTCTCCTCGGTCTCGATTCTACGCGTACCGGTTAGTAAT
GAGATCCCTCCCCCCCCCCTAACGTTACTGGCCGAAGCCGCTTGGAATAAGGCCGGTGTGCGTTTGTCTA
TATGTTATTTTCCACCATATTGCCGTCTTTTGGCAATGTGAGGGCCCGGAAACCTGGCCCTGTCTTCTTG
ACGAGCATTCCTAGGGGTCTTTCCCCTCTCGCCAAAGGAATGCAAGGTCTGTTGAATGTCGTGAAGGAAG
CAGTTCCTCTGGAAGCTTCTTGAAGACAAACAACGTCTGTAGCGACCCTTTGCAGGCAGCGGAACCCCCC
ACCTGGCGACAGGTGCCTCTGCGGCCAAAAGCCACGTGTATAAGATACACCTGCAAAGGCGGCACAACCC
CAGTGCCACGTTGTGAGTTGGATAGTTGTGGAAAGAGTCAAATGGCTCTCCTCAAGCGTATTCAACAAGG
GGCTGAAGGATGCCCAGAAGGTACCCCATTGTATGGGATCTGATCTGGGGCCTCGGTGCACATGCTTTAC
ATGTGTTTAGTCGAGGTTAAAAAAACGTCTAGGCCCCCCGAACCACGGGGACGTGGTTTTCCTTTGAAAA
ACACGATGATAATATGGCCACACATATGACCGAGTACAAGCCCACGGTGCGCCTCGCCACCCGCGACGAC
GTCCCCAGGGCCGTACGCACCCTCGCCGCCGCGTTCGCCGACTACCCCGCCACGCGCCACACCGTCGATC
CGGACCGCCACATCGAGCGGGTCACCGAGCTGCAAGAACTCTTCCTCACGCGCGTCGGGCTCGACATCGG
CAAGGTGTGGGTCGCGGACGACGGCGCCGCGGTGGCGGTCTGGACCACGCCGGAGAGCGTCGAAGCGGGG
GCGGTGTTCGCCGAGATCGGCCCGCGCATGGCCGAGTTGAGCGGTTCCCGGCTGGCCGCGCAGCAACAGA
TGGAAGGCCTCCTGGCGCCGCACCGGCCCAAGGAGCCCGCGTGGTTCCTGGCCACCGTCGGCGTCTCGCC
CGACCACCAGGGCAAGGGTCTGGGCAGCGCCGTCGTGCTCCCCGGAGTGGAGGCGGCCGAGCGCGCCGGG
GTGCCCGCCTTCCTGGAGACCTCCGCGCCCCGCAACCTCCCCTTCTACGAGCGGCTCGGCTTCACCGTCA
CCGCCGACGTCGAGGTGCCCGAAGGACCGCGCACCTGGTGCATGACCCGCAAGCCCGGTGCCTAAATCGA
TAGATCCTAATCAACCTCTGGATTACAAAATTTGTGAAAGATTGACTGGTATTCTTAACTATGTTGCTCC
TTTTACGCTATGTGGATACGCTGCTTTAATGCCTTTGTATCATGCTATTGCTTCCCGTATGGCTTTCATT
TTCTCCTCCTTGTATAAATCCTGGTTGCTGTCTCTTTATGAGGAGTTGTGGCCCGTTGTCAGGCAACGTG
GCGTGGTGTGCACTGTGTTTGCTGACGCAACCCCCACTGGTTGGGGCATTGCCACCACCTGTCAGCTCCT
TTCCGGGACTTTCGCTTTCCCCCTCCCTATTGCCACGGCGGAACTCATCGCCGCCTGCCTTGCCCGCTGC
TGGACAGGGGCTCGGCTGTTGGGCACTGACAATTCCGTGGTGTTGTCGGGGAAATCATCGTCCTTTCCTT
GGCTGCTCGCCTGTGTTGCCACCTGGATTCTGCGCGGGACGTCCTTCTGCTACGTCCCTTCGGCCCTCAA
TCCAGCGGACCTTCCTTCCCGCGGCCTGCTGCCGGCTCTGCGGCCTCTTCCGCGTCTTCGCCTTCGCCCT
CAGACGAGTCGGATCTCCCTTTGGGCCGCCTCCCCGCCTGAGATCCTTTAAGACCAATGACTTACAAGGC
AGCTGTAGATCTTAGCCACTTTTTAAAAGAAAAGGGGGGACTGGAAGGGCTAATTCACTCCCAACGAAGA
CAAGATCTGCTTTTTGCTTGTACTGGGTCTCTCTGGTTAGACCAGATCTGAGCCTGGGAGCTCTCTGGCT
AACTAGGGAACCCACTGCTTAAGCCTCAATAAAGCTTGCCTTGAGTGCTTCAAGTAGTGTGTGCCCGTCT
GTTGTGTGACTCTGGTAACTAGAGATCCCTCAGACCCTTTTAGTCAGTGTGGAAAATCTCTAGCAGTAGT
AGTTCATGTCATCTTATTATTCAGTATTTATAACTTGCAAAGAAATGAATATCAGAGAGTGAGAGGCCCG
GGTTAATTAAGGAAAGGGCTAGATCATTCTTGAAGACGAAAGGGCCTCGTGATACGCCTATTTTTATAGG
TTAATGTCATGATAATAATGGTTTCTTAGACGTCAGGTGGCACTTTTCGGGGAAATGTGCGCGGAACCCC
TATTTGTTTATTTTTCTAAATACATTCAAATATGTATCCGCTCATGAGACAATAACCCTGATAAATGCTT
CAATAATATTGAAAAAGGAAGAGTATGAGTATTCAACATTTCCGTGTCGCCCTTATTCCCTTTTTTGCGG
CATTTTGCCTTCCTGTTTTTGCTCACCCAGAAACGCTGGTGAAAGTAAAAGATGCTGAAGATCAGTTGGG
TGCACGAGTGGGTTACATCGAACTGGATCTCAACAGCGGTAAGATCCTTGAGAGTTTTCGCCCCGAAGAA
CGTTTTCCAATGATGAGCACTTTTAAAGTTCTGCTATGTGGCGCGGTATTATCCCGTGTTGACGCCGGGC
AAGAGCAACTCGGTCGCCGCATACACTATTCTCAGAATGACTTGGTTGAGTACTCACCAGTCACAGAAAA
GCATCTTACGGATGGCATGACAGTAAGAGAATTATGCAGTGCTGCCATAACCATGAGTGATAACACTGCG
GCCAACTTACTTCTGACAACGATCGGAGGACCGAAGGAGCTAACCGCTTTTTTGCACAACATGGGGGATC
ATGTAACTCGCCTTGATCGTTGGGAACCGGAGCTGAATGAAGCCATACCAAACGACGAGCGTGACACCAC
GATGCCTGTAGCAATGGCAACAACGTTGCGCAAACTATTAACTGGCGAACTACTTACTCTAGCTTCCCGG
CAACAATTAATAGACTGGATGGAGGCGGATAAAGTTGCAGGACCACTTCTGCGCTCGGCCCTTCCGGCTG
GCTGGTTTATTGCTGATAAATCTGGAGCCGGTGAGCGTGGGTCTCGCGGTATCATTGCAGCACTGGGGCC
AGATGGTAAGCCCTCCCGTATCGTAGTTATCTACACGACGGGGAGTCAGGCAACTATGGATGAACGAAAT
AGACAGATCGCTGAGATAGGTGCCTCACTGATTAAGCATTGGTAACTGTCAGACCAAGTTTACTCATATA
TACTTTAGATTGATTTAAAACTTCATTTTTAATTTAAAAGGATCTAGGTGAAGATCCTTTTTGATAATCT
CATGACCAAAATCCCTTAACGTGAGTTTTCGTTCCACTGAGCGTCAGACCCCGTAGAAAAGATCAAAGGA
TCTTCTTGAGATCCTTTTTTTCTGCGCGTAATCTGCTGCTTGCAAACAAAAAAACCACCGCTACCAGCGG
TGGTTTGTTTGCCGGATCAAGAGCTACCAACTCTTTTTCCGAAGGTAACTGGCTTCAGCAGAGCGCAGAT
ACCAAATACTGTTCTTCTAGTGTAGCCGTAGTTAGGCCACCACTTCAAGAACTCTGTAGCACCGCCTACA
TACCTCGCTCTGCTAATCCTGTTACCAGTGGCTGCTGCCAGTGGCGATAAGTCGTGTCTTACCGGGTTGG
ACTCAAGACGATAGTTACCGGATAAGGCGCAGCGGTCGGGCTGAACGGGGGGTTCGTGCACACAGCCCAG
CTTGGAGCGAACGACCTACACCGAACTGAGATACCTACAGCGTGAGCTATGAGAAAGCGCCACGCTTCCC
GAAGGGAGAAAGGCGGACAGGTATCCGGTAAGCGGCAGGGTCGGAACAGGAGAGCGCACGAGGGAGCTTC
CAGGGGGAAACGCCTGGTATCTTTATAGTCCTGTCGGGTTTCGCCACCTCTGACTTGAGCGTCGATTTTT
GTGATGCTCGTCAGGGGGGCGGAGCCTATGGAAAAACGCCAGCAACGCGGCCTTTTTACGGTTCCTGGCC
TTTTGCTGGCCTTTTGCTCACATGTTCTTTCCTGCGTTATCCCCTGATTCTGTGGATAACCGTATTACCG
CCTTTGAGTGAGCTGATACCGCTCGCCGCAGCCGAACGACCGAGCGCAGCGAGTCAGTGAGCGAGGAAGC
GGAAGAGCGCCCAATACGCAAACCGCCTCTCCCCGCGCGTTGGCCGATTCATTAATGCAGCAAGCTCATG
GCTGACTAATTTTTTTTATTTATGCAGAGGCCGAGGCCGCCTCGGCCTCTGAGCTATTCCAGAAGTAGTG
AGGAGGCTTTTTTGGAGGCCTAGGCTTTTGCAAAAAGCTCCCCGTGGCACGACAGGTTTCCCGACTGGAA
AGCGGGCAGTGAGCGCAACGCAATTAATGTGAGTTAGCTCACTCATTAGGCACCCCAGGCTTTACACTTT
ATGCTTCCGGCTCGTATGTTGTGTGGAATTGTGAGCGGATAACAATTTCACACAGGAAACAGCTATGACA
TGATTACGAATTTCACAAATAAAGCATTTTTTTCACTGCATTCTAGTTGTGGTTTGTCCAAACTCATCAA
TGTATCTTATCATGTCTGGATCAACTGGATAACTCAAGCTAACCAAAATCATCCCAAACTTCCCACCCCA
TACCCTATTACCACTGCCAATTACCTGTGGTTTCATTTACTCTAAACCTGTGATTCCTCTGAATTATTTT
CATTTTAAAGAAATTGTATTTGTTAAATATGTACTACAAACTTAGTAGT
Features (pLannotate 1.2.2; 30 found; start..end, strand, type, name):
    377..634     +  LTR            5' LTR (truncated): truncated 5' long terminal repeat (LTR) from HIV-1
    681..806     +  misc_feature   HIV-1 Ψ: packaging signal of human immunodeficiency virus type 1
    790..1128    +  CDS            HIV-1 gag (fragment): gag protein from human immunodeficiency virus 1; gag
   1303..1536    +  misc_feature   RRE: The Rev response element (RRE) of HIV-1 allows for Rev-dependent mRNA export from the nucleus to the cytoplasm.
   1913..2013    +  CDS            Rev (fragment): human immunodeficiency virus 1 (HIV-1) Rev protein; rev; enhances nuclear export of unspliced and incompletely spliced viral mRNAs
   2058..2175    +  misc_feature   cPPT/CTS: central polypurine tract and central termination sequence of HIV-1
   2223..3401    +  promoter       EF-1α promoter: strong constitutive promoter for human elongation factor EF-1α
   3422..3442    +  protein_bind   attB1: mutant version of attB; core recombination site for the Gateway® BP reaction BP Clonase™
   3463..7803    +  CDS            PTCH1 (sequence partly withheld): PTC1_HUMAN - Also known as PTCH. Experimental evidence at protein level: Swiss-Prot protein existence level 1. Acts as a receptor for sonic hedgehog (SHH), indian hedgehog (IHH) and desert hedgehog (DHH). Associates with the smoothened protein (SMO) to transduce the hedgehog's proteins signal. Seems to have a tumor suppressor function, as inactivation of this protein is probably a necessary, if not sufficient step for tumorigenesis. From Homo sapiens (Human).
   7820..7840    -  protein_bind   attB2: mutant version of attB; core recombination site for the Gateway® BP reaction BP Clonase™
   7849..7867    +  promoter       T3 promoter: promoter for bacteriophage T3 RNA polymerase
   7893..7911    -  promoter       T7 promoter: promoter for bacteriophage T7 RNA polymerase
   7917..7935    -  protein_bind   attB4 (fragment): mutant version of attB; core recombination site for the Gateway® BP reaction BP Clonase™
   7991..8032    +  CDS            V5 tag: epitope tag from simian virus 5
   8158..8620    +  misc_feature   IRES: internal ribosome entry site (IRES) of the encephalomyocarditis virus (EMCV)
   8634..9231    +  CDS            PuroR (fragment): puromycin N-acetyltransferase; pac from Streptomyces; confers resistance to puromycin
   9247..9835    +  misc_feature   WPRE: woodchuck hepatitis virus posttranscriptional regulatory element
   9843..9908    +  CDS            nef (fragment): NEF_HV1Z2 - Experimental evidence at protein level: Swiss-Prot protein existence level 1. Extracellular Nef protein targets CD4(+) T-lymphocytes for apoptosis by interacting with CXCR4 surface receptors. From Human immunodeficiency virus type 1 group M subtype D (isolate Z2/CDC-Z34) (HIV-1).
   9910..10143   +  LTR            3' LTR (ΔU3): self-inactivating 3' long terminal repeat (LTR) from HIV-1
  10348..10452   +  promoter       AmpR promoter: bla
  10453..11313   +  CDS            AmpR: β-lactamase; bla; confers resistance to ampicillin, carbenicillin, and related antibiotics
  11484..12072   +  rep_origin     ori: high-copy-number ColE1/pMB1/pBR322/pUC origin of replication
  12255..12309   +  CDS            lacI (fragment): lac repressor; lacI; The lac repressor binds to the lac operator to inhibit transcription in E. coli. This inhibition can be relieved by adding lactose or isopropyl-β-D-thiogalactopyranoside (IPTG).
  12315..12408   +  rep_origin     SV40 ori (fragment): SV40 origin of replication
  12433..12470   +  CDS            lacI (fragment): lac repressor; lacI; The lac repressor binds to the lac operator to inhibit transcription in E. coli. This inhibition can be relieved by adding lactose or isopropyl-β-D-thiogalactopyranoside (IPTG).
  12483..12504   +  protein_bind   CAP binding site: CAP binding activates transcription in the presence of cAMP. E. coli catabolite activator protein
  12519..12549   +  promoter       lac promoter: promoter for the E. coli lac operon
  12553..12575   +  protein_bind   lac operator (fragment): The lac repressor binds to the lac operator to inhibit transcription in E. coli. This inhibition can be relieved by adding lactose or isopropyl-β-D-thiogalactopyranoside (IPTG). lac repressor encoded by lacI
  12607..12690   +  polyA_signal   SV40 poly(A) signal (fragment): SV40 polyadenylation signal
  12857..329     +  CDS            nef (fragment) (across the origin): NEF_HV1BR - Experimental evidence at protein level: Swiss-Prot protein existence level 1. Extracellular Nef protein targets CD4(+) T-lymphocytes for apoptosis by interacting with CXCR4 surface receptors (PubMed:14990729). From Human immunodeficiency virus type 1 group M subtype B (isolate BRU/LAI) (HIV-1).
