[The description below was written by a language model from this plasmid's Addgene catalogue record and pLannotate feature annotations shown in this document.]
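Description:
pHAGE-PTCH1 is a lentiviral expression plasmid of about 12.9 kb built on the HIV-1-derived pHAGE backbone, carrying the wild-type human PTCH1 open reading frame. PTCH1 encodes the Patched-1 receptor for hedgehog ligands, which acts with Smoothened in hedgehog signalling and has tumour suppressor properties. In bacteria the plasmid is maintained through a high-copy ColE1/pUC-type origin and selected with ampicillin via the β-lactamase gene. The recorded growth strain is a recombination-deficient host of the kind usually chosen to keep LTR-containing vectors stable.

The transfer cassette lies between a truncated 5' LTR and a self-inactivating ΔU3 3' LTR. It includes the Ψ packaging signal with an adjoining gag fragment, the Rev response element for Rev-dependent nuclear export of the genomic RNA, and the cPPT/CTS, which improves transduction. Within this frame, the constitutive human EF-1α promoter drives PTCH1, which was introduced by Gateway recombination and is therefore flanked by attB1 and attB2 sites. Downstream are short T3 and T7 promoter sequences, a V5 epitope tag annotation, and an EMCV IRES followed by a puromycin N-acetyltransferase gene. Transduced mammalian cells can thus be selected with puromycin from the same transcript. A WPRE ahead of the 3' LTR enhances transcript expression. The record does not state whether the V5 tag is fused in frame to PTCH1, and it is separated from the coding sequence by the attB2 site and other elements.

The stated purpose is lentiviral expression of PTCH1. The plasmid comes from a collection associated with systematic functional annotation of somatic cancer mutations, in which a wild-type clone would plausibly serve as a reference for mutant alleles.
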