Addgene plasmid #116779: pHAGE-PTCH1
Purpose: Lentiviral expression of PTCH1
Depositing lab: Gordon Mills & Kenneth Scott. Depositing organization: Baylor College of Medicine. Publication: Systematic Functional Annotation of Somatic Mutations in Cancer. Ng PK, Li J, Jeong KJ, Shao S, Chen H, Tsang YH, Sengupta S, Wang Z, Bhavana VH, Tran R, Soewito S, Minussi DC, Moreno D, Kong K, Dogruluk T, Lu H, Gao J, Tokheim C, Zhou DC, Johnson AM, Zeng J, Ip CKM, Ju Z, Wester M, Yu S, Li Y, Vellano CP, Schultz N, Karchin R, Ding L, Lu Y, Cheung LWT, Chen K, Shaw KR, Meric-Bernstam F, Scott KL, Yi S, Sahni N, Liang H, Mills GB. Cancer Cell. 2018 Mar 12;33(3):450-462.e10. doi: 10.1016/j.ccell.2018.01.021. PubMed 29533785.
Backbone
  Vector backbone: pHAGE
  Vector type: Lentiviral
Growth in bacteria
  Bacterial resistance: Ampicillin, 100 μg/mL
  Growth temperature: 37°C
  Growth strain: Stbl3
  Copy number: High Copy
Gene/Insert
  Gene/Insert name: PTCH1
  Species: H. sapiens (human)
  Mutation: WT
  Entrez Gene: PTCH1 (a.k.a. BCNS, BCNS1, NBCCS, PTC, PTC1, PTCH)
  Cloning method: Gateway Cloning
Terms and licenses: Academic/Nonprofit Terms; Industry Terms: Not Available to Industry
How to cite: pHAGE-PTCH1 was a gift from Gordon Mills & Kenneth Scott (Addgene plasmid # 116779 ; http://n2t.net/addgene:116779 ; RRID:Addgene_116779)
