>Addgene plasmid #116779 | pHAGE-PTCH1 | depositor partial sequence | sequence record 219655 | insert
ATGGCCTCGGCTGGTAACGCCGCCGAGCCCCAGGACCGCGGCGGCGGCGGCAGCGGCTGTATCGGTGCCC
CGGGACGGCCGGCTGGAGGCGGGAGGCGCAGACGGACGGGGGGGCTGCGCCGTGCTGCCGCGCCGGACCG
GGACTATCTGCACCGGCCCAGCTACTGCGACGCCGCCTTCGCTCTGGAGCAGATTTCCAAGGGGAAGGCT
ACTGGCCGGAAAGCGCCGCTGTGGCTGAGAGCGAAGTTTCAGAGACTCTTATTTAAACTGGGTTGTTACA
TTCAAAAAAACTGCGGCAAGTTCTTGGTTGTGGGCCTCCTCATATTTGGGGCCTTCGCGGTGGGATTAAA
AGCAGCGAACCTCGAGACCAACGTGGAGGAGCTGTGGGTGGAAGTTGGAGGACGAGTAAGTCGT
[882 nt withheld, positions 415-1296]
TCCTTCTCTGACGTCAGTGTCATCCGCGTGGCCAGCGGCTACTTACTCATGCTCGCCTATGCCTGTCTAA
CCATGCTGCGCTGGGACTGCTCCAAGTCCCAGGGTGCCGTGGGGCTGGCTGGCGTCCTGCTGGTTGCACT
GTCAGTGGCTGCAGGACTGGGCCTGTGCTCATTGATCGGAATTTCCTTTAACGCTGCAACAACTCAGGTT
TTGCCATTTCTCGCTCTTGGTGTTGGTGTGGATGATGTTTTTCTTCTGGCCCACGCCTTCAGTGAAACAG
GACAGAATAAAAGAATCCCTTTTGAGGACAGGACCGGGGAGTGCCTGAAGCGCACAGGAGCCAGCGTGGC
CCTCACGTCCATCAGCAATGTCACAGCCTTCTTCATGGCCGCGTTAATCCCAATTCCCGCTCTGCGGGCG
TTCTCCCTCCAGGCAGCGGTAGTAGTGGTGTTCAATTTTGCCATGGTTCTGCTCATTTTTCCTGCAATTC
TCAGCATGGATTTATATCGACGCGAGGACAGGAGACTGGATATTTTCTGCTGTTTTACAAGCCCCTGCGT
CAGCAGAGTGATTCAGGTTGAACCTCAGGCCTACACCGACACACACGACAATACCCGCTACAGCCCCCCA
CCTCCCTACAGCAGCCACAGCTTTGCCCATGAAACGCAGATTACCATGCAGTCCACTGTCCAGCTCCGCA
CGGAGTACGACCCCCACACGCACGTGTACTACACCACCGCTGAGCCGCGCTCCGAGATCTCTGTGCAGCC
CGTCACCGTGACACAGGACACCCTCAGCTGCCAGAGCCCAGAGAGCACCAGCTCCACAAGGGACCTGCTC
TCCCAGTTCTCCGACTCCAGCCTCCACTGCCTCGAGCCCCCCTGTACGAAGTGGACACTCTCATCTTTTG
CTGAGAAGCACTATGCTCCTTTCCTCTTGAAACCAAAAGCCAAGGTAGTGGTGATCTTCCTTTTTCTGGG
CTTGCTGGGGGTCAGCCTTTATGGCACCACCCGAGTGAGAGACGGGCTGGACCTTACGGACATTGTACCT
CGGGAAACCAGAGAATATGACTTTATTGCTGCACAATTCAAATACTTTTCTTTCTACAACATGTATATAG
TCACCCAGAAAGCAGACTACCCGAATATCCAGCACTTACTTTACGACCTACACAGGAGTTTCAGTAACGT
GAAGTATGTCATGTTGGAAGAAAACAAACAGCTTCCCAAAATGTGGCTGCACTACTTCAGAGACTGGCTT
CAGGGACTTCAGGATGCATTTGACAGTGACTGGGAAACCGGGAAAATCATGCCAAACAATTACAAGAATG
GATCAGACGATGGAGTCCTTGCCTACAAACTCCTGGTGCAAACCGGCAGCCGCGATAAGCCCATCGACAT
CAGCCAGTTGACTAAACAGCGTCTGGTGGATGCAGATGGCATCATTAATCCCAGCGCTTTCTACATCTAC
CTGACGGCTTGGGTCAGCAACGACCCCGTCGCGTATGCTGCCTCCCAGGCCAACATCCGGCCACACCGAC
CAGAATGGGTCCACGACAAAGCCGACTACATGCCTGAAACAAGGCTGAGAATCCCGGCAGCAGAGCCCAT
CGAGTATGCCCAGTTCCCTTTCTACCTCAACGGCTTGCGGGACACCTCAGACTTTGTGGAGGCAATTGAA
AAAGTAAGGACCATCTGCAGCAACTATACGAGCCTGGGGCTGTCCAGTTACCCCAACGGCTACCCCTTCC
TCTTCTGGGAGCAGTACATCGGCCTCCGCCACTGGCTGCTGCTGTTCATCAGCGTGGTGTTGGCCTGCAC
ATTCCTCGTGTGCGCTGTCTTCCTTCTGAACCCCTGGACGGCCGGGATCATTGTGATGGTCCTGGCGCTG
ATGACGGTCGAGCTGTTCGGCATGATGGGCCTCATCGGAATCAAGCTCAGTGCCGTGCCCGTGGTCATCC
TGATCGCTTCTGTTGGCATAGGAGTGGAGTTCACCGTTCACGTTGCTTTGGCCTTTCTGACGGCCATCGG
CGACAAGAACCGCAGGGCTGTGCTTGCCCTGGAGCACATGTTTGCACCCGTCCTGGATGGCGCCGTGTCC
ACTCTGCTGGGAGTGCTGATGCTGGCGGGATCTGAGTTCGACTTCATTGTCAGGTATTTCTTTGCTGTGC
TGGCGATCCTCACCATCCTCGGCGTTCTCAATGGGCTGGTTTTGCTTCCCGTGCTTTTGTCTTTCTTTGG
ACCATATCCTGAGGTGTCTCCAGCCAACGGCTTGAACCGCCTGCCCACACCCTCCCCTGAGCCACCCCCC
AGCGTGGTCCGCTTCGCCATGCCGCCCGGCCACACGCACAGCGGGTCTGATTCCTCCGACTCGGAGTATA
GTTCCCAGACGACAGTGTCAGGCCTCAGCGAGGAGCTTCGGCACTACGAGGCCCAGCAGGGCGCGGGAGG
CCCTGCCCACCAAGTGATCGTGGAAGCCACAGAAAACCCCGTCTTCGCCCACTCCACTGTGGTCCATCCC
GAATCCAGGCATCACCCACCCTCGAACCCGAGACAGCAGCCCCACCTGGACTCAGGGTCCCTGCCTCCCG
GACGGCAAGGCCAGCAGCCCCGCAGGGACCCCCCCAGAGAAGGCTTGTGGCCACCCCCCTACAGACCGCG
CAGAGACGCTTTTGAAATTTCTACTGAAGGGCATTCTGGCCCTAGCAATAGGGCCCGCTGGGGCCCTCGC
GGGGCCCGTTCTCACAACCCTCGGAACCCAGCGTCCACTGCCATGGGCAGCTCCGTGCCCGGCTACTGCC
AGCCCATCACCACTGTGACGGCTTCTGCCTCCGTGACTGTCGCCGTGCACCCGCCGCCTGTCCCTGGGCC
TGGGCGGAACCCCCGAGGGGGACTCTGCCCAGGCTACCCTGAGACTGACCACGGCCTGTTTGAGGACCCC
CACGTGCCTTTCCACGTCCGGTGTGAGAGGAGGGATTCGAAGGTGGAAGTCATTGAGCTGCAGGACGTGG
AATGCGAGGAGAGGCCCCGGGGAAGCAGCTCCAAC
